>Addgene plasmid #117174 | pAAV-DIO-dAPEX2 | addgene full sequence | sequence record 225611 | Addgene NGS Result
CCTGCAGGCAGCTGCGCGCTCGCTCGCTCACTGAGGCCGCCCGGGCGTCGGGCGACCTTTGGTCGCCCGG
CCTCAGTGAGCGAGCGAGCGCGCAGAGAGGGAGTGGCCAACTCCATCACTAGGGGTTCCTGCGGCCGCAC
GCGTAAGCTTTGCAAAGATGGATAAAGTTTTAAACAGAGAGGAATCTTTGCAGCTAATGGACCTTCTAGG
TCTTGAAAGGAGTGGGAATTGGCTCCGGTGCCCGTCAGTGGGCAGAGCGCACATCGCCCACAGTCCCCGA
GAAGTTGGGGGGAGGGGTCGGCAATTGAACCGGTGCCTAGAGAAGGTGGCGCGGGGTAAACTGGGAAAGT
GATGTCGTGTACTGGCTCCGCCTTTTTCCCGAGGGTGGGGGAGAACCGTATATAAGTGCAGTAGTCGCCG
TGAACGTTCTTTTTCGCAACGGGTTTGCCGCCAGAACACAGGTAAGTGCCGTGTGTGGTTCCCGCGGGCC
TGGCCTCTTTACGGGTTATGGCCCTTGCGTGCCTTGAATTACTTCCACCTGGCTGCAGTACGTGATTCTT
GATCCCGAGCTTCGGGTTGGAAGTGGGTGGGAGAGTTCGAGGCCTTGCGCTTAAGGAGCCCCTTCGCCTC
GTGCTTGAGTTGAGGCCTGGCCTGGGCGCTGGGGCCGCCGCGTGCGAATCTGGTGGCACCTTCGCGCCTG
TCTCGCTGCTTTCGATAAGTCTCTAGCCATTTAAAATTTTTGATGACCTGCTGCGACGCTTTTTTTCTGG
CAAGATAGTCTTGTAAATGCGGGCCAAGATCTGCACACTGGTATTTCGGTTTTTGGGGCCGCGGGCGGCG
ACGGGGCCCGTGCGTCCCAGCGCACATGTTCGGCGAGGCGGGGCCTGCGAGCGCGGCCACCGAGAATCGG
ACGGGGGTAGTCTCAAGCTGGCCGGCCTGCTCTGGTGCCTGGCCTCGCGCCGCCGTGTATCGCCCCGCCC
TGGGCGGCAAGGCTGGCCCGGTCGGCACCAGTTGCGTGAGCGGAAAGATGGCCGCTTCCCGGCCCTGCTG
CAGGGAGCTCAAAATGGAGGACGCGGCGCTCGGGAGAGCGGGCGGGTGAGTCACCCACACAAAGGAAAAG
GGCCTTTCCGTCCTCAGCCGTCGCTTCATGTGACTCCACGGAGTACCGGGCGCCGTCCAGGCACCTCGAT
TAGTTCTCGAGCTTTTGGAGTACGTCGTCTTTAGGTTGGGGGGAGGGGTTTTATGCGATGGAGTTTCCCC
ACACTGAGTGGGTGGAGACTGAAGTTAGGCCAGCTTGGCACTTGATGTAATTCTCCTTGGAATTTGCCCT
TTTTGAGTTTGGATCTTGGTTCATTCTCAAGCCTCAGACAGTGGTTCAAAGTTTTTTTCTTCCATTTCAG
GTGTCGTGAGGTACCGGATCCTCTAGAGTCGACTCCGGAATAACTTCGTATAGGATACTTTATACGAAGT
TATGCAGAATGGTAGCTGGATTGTAGCTGCTATTAGCAATATGAAACCTCTTAATAACTTCGTATAGCAT
ACATTATACGAAGTTATGGCGCGCCTTACTTGTACACTAGGCATCAGCAAACCCAAGCTCGGAAAGCTTT
TGGTGAGCCTCAGCGTAATCAGCAAAGAAGGCATCTTCGTCCGCTGCATATTTATCAACGAGAGGGCGGA
ATACAGGGTCAGACAAAAGAGCCTTGTCAGAAGGTAGCTGAAGGAGACCTTCCTTCTCACCACTCAACAA
CTCCGTGAAGTATGAGTTGTCGAAAATAAGAGGATTAGAGGTCCAGGGACCCTCAAATCCAGAACGCTCC
TTGTGTGCAGCTCCAATAGTGTGACCCCCAGATAGAGCAACGATATCTTGGTCAGTAAGCCCCATAGCTT
TGCCAAACACATCTCTCAAATGGTCAGAACCCTTAGTGGGATCGGGCAAGCGACCCTCTGGTGGTGGCTC
AGGCTTGTCCTCTCTTCCAGGGTGGAATGGAACTTCAGGTCCACCCGTGACCTCAACGGCAACAACGCCA
GCCAACTGGTAGAAATCGGCGTAGCTCAAAATAGGGAACTCCGCCTTGAGTGGCTCCAAAAGCCTAACAG
CGATGTCAAGACCGTTGTTAGCGCTGTGAGCCAGTTCGGCAGGGTGCTTGATGGTTCCGAAGGGTCCACC
GGTCTTCGTGCCCTTGTCAAAGGTTCCAGCAGAGTGGAATGCCAAACGGAGCATTAGAGGAGCGCATCTC
TTCTCAGCGATGAAGCCTCTGAGCTTCTTCTTCGCCTTCTCAACGGCCTTCTGGTAATCAGCACTCACAG
TTGGGTAAGACTTTCCCATGGTGGCGCTAGCATAACTTCGTATAAAGTATCCTATACGAAGTTATTTGCC
TTAACCCAGAAATTATCACTGTTATTCTTTAGAATGGTGCAAAGAATAACTTCGTATAATGTATGCTATA
CGAAGTTATGAATTCGATATCAAGCTTATCGATAATCAACCTCTGGATTACAAAATTTGTGAAAGATTGA
CTGGTATTCTTAACTATGTTGCTCCTTTTACGCTATGTGGATACGCTGCTTTAATGCCTTTGTATCATGC
TATTGCTTCCCGTATGGCTTTCATTTTCTCCTCCTTGTATAAATCCTGGTTGCTGTCTCTTTATGAGGAG
TTGTGGCCCGTTGTCAGGCAACGTGGCGTGGTGTGCACTGTGTTTGCTGACGCAACCCCCACTGGTTGGG
GCATTGCCACCACCTGTCAGCTCCTTTCCGGGACTTTCGCTTTCCCCCTCCCTATTGCCACGGCGGAACT
CATCGCCGCCTGCCTTGCCCGCTGCTGGACAGGGGCTCGGCTGTTGGGCACTGACAATTCCGTGGTGTTG
TCGGGGAAATCATCGTCCTTTCCTTGGCTGCTCGCCTATGTTGCCACCTGGATTCTGCGCGGGACGTCCT
TCTGCTACGTCCCTTCGGCCCTCAATCCAGCGGACCTTCCTTCCCGCGGCCTGCTGCCGGCTCTGCGGCC
TCTTCCGCGTCTTCGCCTTCGCCCTCAGACGAGTCGGATCTCCCTTTGGGCCGCCTCCCCGCATCGATAC
CGAGCGCTGCTCGAGAGATCTACGGGTGGCATCCCTGTGACCCCTCCCCAGTGCCTCTCCTGGCCCTGGA
AGTTGCCACTCCAGTGCCCACCAGCCTTGTCCTAATAAAATTAAGTTGCATCATTTTGTCTGACTAGGTG
TCCTTCTATAATATTATGGGGTGGAGGGGGGTGGTATGGAGCAAGGGGCAAGTTGGGAAGACAACCTGTA
GGGCCTGCGGGGTCTATTGGGAACCAAGCTGGAGTGCAGTGGCACAATCTTGGCTCACTGCAATCTCCGC
CTCCTGGGTTCAAGCGATTCTCCTGCCTCAGCCTCCCGAGTTGTTGGGATTCCAGGCATGCATGACCAGG
CTCAGCTAATTTTTGTTTTTTTGGTAGAGACGGGGTTTCACCATATTGGCCAGGCTGGTCTCCAACTCCT
AATCTCAGGTGATCTACCCACCTTGGCCTCCCAAATTGCTGGGATTACAGGCGTGAACCACTGCTCCCTT
CCCTGTCCTTCTGATTTTGTAGGTAACCACGTGCGGACCGAGCGGCCGCAGGAACCCCTAGTGATGGAGT
TGGCCACTCCCTCTCTGCGCGCTCGCTCGCTCACTGAGGCCGGGCGACCAAAGGTCGCCCGACGCCCGGG
CTTTGCCCGGGCGGCCTCAGTGAGCGAGCGAGCGCGCAGCTGCCTGCAGGGGCGCCTGATGCGGTATTTT
CTCCTTACGCATCTGTGCGGTATTTCACACCGCATA
[95 nt withheld, positions 3817-3911]
T
[46 nt withheld, positions 3913-3958]
C
[141 nt withheld, positions 3960-4100]
CCTTTGACGTTGGAGTCCACGTTCTTT
[37 nt withheld, positions 4128-4164]
ACTCTATCTCGGGCTATTCTTTTGATTTATAAGGGATTTTGCCGATTTCGGTCTATTGGTTAAAAAATGA
GCTGATTTAACAAAAATTTAACGCGAATTTTAACAAAATATTAACGTTTACAATTTTATGGTGCACTCTC
AGTACAATCTGCTCTGATGCCGCATAGTTAAGCCAGCCCCGACACCCGCCAACACCCGCTGACGCGCCCT
GACGGGCTTGTCTGCTCCCGGCATCCGCTTACAGACAAGCTGTGACCGTCTCCGGGAGCTGCATGTGTCA
GAGGTTTTCACCGTCATCACCGAAACGCGCGAGACGAAAGGGCCTCGTGATACGCCTATTTTTATAGGTT
AATGTCATGATAATAATGGTTTCTTAGACGTCAGGTGGCACTTTTCGGGGAAATGTGCGCGGAACCCCTA
TTTGTTTATTTTTCTAAATACATTCAAATATGTATCCGCTCATGAGACAATAACCCTGATAAATGCTTCA
ATAATATTGAAAAAGGAAGAGTATGAGTATTCAACATTTCCGTGTCGCCCTTATTCCCTTTTTTGCGGCA
TTTTGCCTTCCTGTTTTTGCTCACCCAGAAACGCTGGTGAAAGTAAAAGATGCTGAAGATCAGTTGGGTG
CACGAGTGGGTTACATCGAACTGGATCTCAACAGCGGTAAGATCCTTGAGAGTTTTCGCCCCGAAGAACG
TTTTCCAATGATGAGCACTTTTAAAGTTCTGCTATGTGGCGCGGTATTATCCCGTATTGACGCCGGGCAA
GAGCAACTCGGTCGCCGCATACACTATTCTCAGAATGACTTGGTTGAGTACTCACCAGTCACAGAAAAGC
ATCTTACGGATGGCATGACAGTAAGAGAATTATGCAGTGCTGCCATAACCATGAGTGATAACACTGCGGC
CAACTTACTTCTGACAACGATCGGAGGACCGAAGGAGCTAACCGCTTTTTTGCACAACATGGGGGATCAT
GTAACTCGCCTTGATCGTTGGGAACCGGAGCTGAATGAAGCCATACCAAACGACGAGCGTGACACCACGA
TGCCTGTAGCAATGGCAACAACGTTGCGCAAACTATTAACTGGCGAACTACTTACTCTAGCTTCCCGGCA
ACAATTAATAGACTGGATGGAGGCGGATAAAGTTGCAGGACCACTTCTGCGCTCGGCCCTTCCGGCTGGC
TGGTTTATTGCTGATAAATCTGGAGCCGGTGAGCGTGGGTCTCGCGGTATCATTGCAGCACTGGGGCCAG
ATGGTAAGCCCTCCCGTATCGTAGTTATCTACACGACGGGGAGTCAGGCAACTATGGATGAACGAAATAG
ACAGATCGCTGAGATAGGTGCCTCACTGATTAAGCATTGGTAACTGTCAGACCAAGTTTACTCATATATA
CTTTAGATTGATTTAAAACTTCATTTTTAATTTAAAAGGATCTAGGTGAAGATCCTTTTTGATAATCTCA
TGACCAAAATCCCTTAACGTGAGTTTTCGTTCCACTGAGCGTCAGACCCCGTAGAAAAGATCAAAGGATC
TTCTTGAGATCCTTTTTTTCTGCGCGTAATCTGCTGCTTGCAAACAAAAAAACCACCGCTACCAGCGGTG
GTTTGTTTGCCGGATCAAGAGCTACCAACTCTTTTTCCGAAGGTAACTGGCTTCAGCAGAGCGCAGATAC
CAAATACTGTTCTTCTAGTGTAGCCGTAGTTAGGCCACCACTTCAAGAACTCTGTAGCACCGCCTACATA
CCTCGCTCTGCTAATCCTGTTACCAGTGGCTGCTGCCAGTGGCGATAAGTCGTGTCTTACCGGGTTGGAC
TCAAGACGATAGTTACCGGATAAGGCGCAGCGGTCGGGCTGAACGGGGGGTTCGTGCACACAGCCCAGCT
TGGAGCGAACGACCTACACCGAACTGAGATACCTACAGCGTGAGCTATGAGAAAGCGCCACGCTTCCCGA
AGGGAGAAAGGCGGACAGGTATCCGGTAAGCGGCAGGGTCGGAACAGGAGAGCGCACGAGGGAGCTTCCA
GGGGGAAACGCCTGGTATCTTTATAGTCCTGTCGGGTTTCGCCACCTCTGACTTGAGCGTCGATTTTTGT
GATGCTCGTCAGGGGGGCGGAGCCTATGGAAAAACGCCAGCAACGCGGCCTTTTTACGGTTCCTGGCCTT
TTGCTGGCCTTTTGCTCACATGT
Features (pLannotate 1.2.2; 23 found; start..end, strand, type, name):
     12..39      +  repeat_region  AAV2 ITR (fragment): inverted terminal repeat of adeno-associated virus serotype 2 inverted
     68..95      +  repeat_region  AAV2 ITR (fragment): inverted terminal repeat of adeno-associated virus serotype 2 inverted
    158..224     +  CDS            small t antigen (fragment): SV40 (simian virus 40) small t antigen
    231..1409    +  promoter       EF-1α promoter: strong constitutive promoter for human elongation factor EF-1α
   1416..1433    +  misc_feature   MCS (fragment): pUC18/19 multiple cloning site
   1440..1473    +  protein_bind   lox2272: Cre-mediated recombination occurs in the 8-bp core sequence (GGATACTT). lox2272 sites are compatible with each other, but incompatible with loxP or loxN sites (Lee and Saito, 1988). Cre recombinase
   1474..1523    -  intron         β-globin intron (fragment): internally truncated intron from human β-globin
   1524..1557    +  protein_bind   loxP: Cre-mediated recombination occurs in the 8-bp core sequence (GCATACAT). Cre recombinase
   1580..2329    -  CDS            APEX2: soybean ascorbate peroxidase, engineered to serve as a monomeric tag for electron microscopy and live-cell proteomics (Lam et al., 2015) more active than the original APEX due to the A134P mutation
   2342..2375    -  protein_bind   lox2272: Cre-mediated recombination occurs in the 8-bp core sequence (GGATACTT). lox2272 sites are compatible with each other, but incompatible with loxP or loxN sites (Lee and Saito, 1988). Cre recombinase
   2376..2425    -  intron         β-globin intron (fragment): internally truncated intron from human β-globin
   2426..2459    -  protein_bind   loxP: Cre-mediated recombination occurs in the 8-bp core sequence (GCATACAT). Cre recombinase
   2460..2484    +  misc_feature   MCS (fragment): pBluescript multiple cloning site
   2484..3072    +  misc_feature   WPRE: woodchuck hepatitis virus posttranscriptional regulatory element
   3104..3580    +  polyA_signal   hGH poly(A) signal: human growth hormone polyadenylation signal
   3620..3760    +  repeat_region  AAV2 ITR: inverted terminal repeat of adeno-associated virus serotype 2 inverted
   3765..3816    -  misc_feature   bom (fragment): basis of mobility region from pBR322
   3835..4290    +  rep_origin     f1 ori (sequence partly withheld): f1 bacteriophage origin of replication; arrow indicates direction of (+) strand synthesis
   4291..4340    -  misc_feature   bom (fragment): basis of mobility region from pBR322
   4442..4477    -  CDS            rop (fragment): Rop protein, which maintains plasmids at low copy number; rop
   4572..4676    +  promoter       AmpR promoter: bla
   4677..5537    +  CDS            AmpR: β-lactamase; bla; confers resistance to ampicillin, carbenicillin, and related antibiotics
   5708..6296    +  rep_origin     ori: high-copy-number ColE1/pMB1/pBR322/pUC origin of replication
