[The description below was written by a language model from this plasmid's Addgene catalogue record and pLannotate feature annotations shown in this document.]
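Description:
pAAV-DIO-dAPEX2 is an adeno-associated virus transfer plasmid for Cre-dependent expression in mammalian cells of dAPEX2, an engineered soybean ascorbate peroxidase carrying the W41F and A134P substitutions. It is built on a pAAV backbone of roughly 6.4 kb and is maintained in bacteria through a high-copy ColE1/pUC-type origin with ampicillin selection (AmpR, β-lactamase). An f1 phage origin is also present. The expression cassette lies between AAV2 inverted terminal repeats, which allow the intervening DNA to be packaged into recombinant AAV particles. In the sequenced record the upstream ITR is annotated only as short fragments, whereas the downstream ITR is detected in full. A recombination-limiting strain is listed for propagation, as is common for ITR-containing plasmids.

The human EF-1α promoter drives the cassette, followed by a DIO (double-floxed inverted orientation) arrangement. The peroxidase coding sequence sits in antisense orientation, flanked on each side by a lox2272 and a loxP site, with the two pairs facing each other. Without Cre, no functional transcript is produced. Cre recombination between compatible sites inverts the insert into the sense orientation and then excises one site of each type, locking it in place. Downstream, a WPRE enhances transcript stability and expression, and the human growth hormone polyadenylation signal terminates the message. Short annotated matches to a β-globin intron, SV40 small t antigen, bom and rop appear to be small fragment hits rather than functional elements.

According to the record, the construct serves as a peroxidase reporter for multiplexed electron microscopy labeling, allowing Cre-defined cell populations to be marked.
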