Addgene plasmid #117174: pAAV-DIO-dAPEX2
Purpose: Peroxidase reporter for multiplexed electron microscopy labeling
Depositing lab: David Ginty. Depositing organization: Harvard Medical School. Publication: Multiplexed peroxidase-based electron microscopy labeling enables simultaneous visualization of multiple cell types. Zhang Q, Lee WA, Paul DL, Ginty DD. Nat Neurosci. 2019 Mar 18. pii: 10.1038/s41593-019-0358-7. doi: 10.1038/s41593-019-0358-7. PubMed 30886406.
Backbone
  Vector backbone: pAAV
  Backbone size w/o insert (bp): 5614
  Total vector size (bp): 6367
  Vector type: Mammalian Expression, AAV, Cre/Lox
Growth in bacteria
  Bacterial resistance: Ampicillin, 100 μg/mL
  Growth temperature: 37°C
  Growth strain: NEB Stable
  Copy number: High Copy
Gene/Insert
  Gene/Insert name: dAPEX2
  Species: G. max (soybean)
  Insert size (bp): 753
  Mutation: W41F and A134P on soybean APX
  Promoter: EF1a
  Cloning method: Gibson Cloning
  Sequencing primers: 5′ tcaagcctcagacagtggttc; 3′ CATAGCGTAAAAGGAGCAACA
Terms and licenses: Academic/Nonprofit Terms; Industry Terms: Not Available to Industry
How to cite: pAAV-DIO-dAPEX2 was a gift from David Ginty (Addgene plasmid # 117174 ; http://n2t.net/addgene:117174 ; RRID:Addgene_117174)
